>Addgene plasmid #53815 | DSCR6_pCSdest | addgene partial sequence | sequence record 94753 | CMV-F 5'-CGCAAATGGGCGGTAGGCGTG-3'
GCATGCTCGTTTAGGGAACCGCCATTCTGCCTGGGGACGTCGGAGCAAGCTTGATTTAGGTGACACTATA
GAATACAAGCTACTTGTTCTTTTTGCAGGATCCCATCGATTCGAATTCAAGGATCACAAGTTTGTACAAA
AAAGCAGGCACCATGGAGCCCGAAGCGGCGGCCGGAGCCCGGAAGGCGCGGGGGCGCGGCTGTCACTGCC
CCGGGGACGCTCCCTGGAGGCCTCCGCCACCGCGCGGGCCGGAGAGCCCCGCGCCGTGGCGACCTTGGAT
CCAGACACCTGGAGATGCTGAGCTGACCAGAACTGGAAGGCCGCTTGAACCTAGGGCTGACCAACACACT
TTTGGATCAAAGGGAGCCTTTGGGTTTCAGCATCCTGTAAGAGTCTATTTACCCATGTCAAAGCGTCAAG
AATACCTGCGGAGTTCCGGGGAGCAAGTACTGGCCAGTTTCCCAGTGCAAGCCACGATTGACTTCTACGA
CGATGAGTCTACTGAGTCTGCTTCCGAAGCTGAAGAGCCAGAGGAAGGACCCCCACCCCTCCATCTTCTG
CCCCAGGAGGTGGGAGGTCGGCAGGAAAATGGCCCAGGGGGAAAGGGCAGAGACCAGGGCATCAACCAAG
GGCAGCGATCCTCAGGAGGGGGTGACCACTGGGGGGAGGGTCCGCTCCCTCAAGGTGTCTCCTCAAGGGG
TGGCAAGTGCTCCTCATCCAAATAGAACCCAGCTTTCTTGTACAAAGTGGTGATCCTCTCGAGCCTCTAG
AACTATAGTGAGTCGTATTACGTAGATCCAGACATGATAAGATACATTGATGAGTTTGGACAAACCACAA
CTAGAATGCAGTG
