>Addgene plasmid #53815 | DSCR6_pCSdest | addgene partial sequence | sequence record 94988 | EBV-rev 5'-GTGGTTTGTCCAAACTCATC-3'
TACGACTCACTATAGTTCTAGAGGCTCGAGAGGATCACCACTTTGTACAAGAAAGCTGGGTTCTATTTGG
ATGAGGAGCACTTGCCACCCCTTGAGGAGACACCTTGAGGGAGCGGACCCTCCCCCCAGTGGTCACCCCC
TCCTGAGGATCGCTGCCCTTGGTTGATGCCCTGGTCTCTGCCCTTTCCCCCTGGGCCATTTTCCTGCCGA
CCTCCCACCTCCTGGGGCAGAAGATGGAGGGGTGGGGGTCCTTCCTCTGGCTCTTCAGCTTCGGAAGCAG
ACTCAGTAGACTCATCGTCGTAGAAGTCAATCGTGGCTTGCACTGGGAAACTGGCCAGTACTTGCTCCCC
GGAACTCCGCAGGTATTCTTGACGCTTTGACATGGGTAAATAGACTCTTACAGGATGCTGAAACCCAAAG
GCTCCCTTTGATCCAAAAGTGTGTTGGTCAGCCCTAGGTTCAAGCGGCCTTCCAGTTCTGGTCAGCTCAG
CATCTCCAGGTGTCTGGATCCAAGGTCGCCACGGCGCGGGGCTCTCCGGCCCGCGCGGTGGCGGAGGCCT
CCAGGGAGCGTCCCCGGGGCAGTGACAGCCGCGCCCCCGCGCCTTCCGGGCTCCGGCCGCCGCTTCGGGC
TCCATGGTGCCTGCTTTTTTGTACAAACTTGTGATCCTTGAATTCGAATCGATGGGATCCTGCAAAAAGA
ACAAGTAGCTTGTATTCTATAGTGTCACCTAAATCAAGCTTGCT
