[The description below was written by a language model from this plasmid's Addgene catalogue record.]
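Description:
DSCR6_pCSdest is an expression clone of the human gene RIPPLY3 (also known as DSCR6, a chromosome 21 gene) in the pCSDest backbone, a Gateway destination vector of about 4.1 kb. The 573 bp insert was introduced by Gateway recombination, and the depositor links it to a RefSeq transcript for this gene. The plasmid is catalogued as a mammalian expression vector. It is maintained in E. coli as a high-copy plasmid under ampicillin selection. The record does not name the origin of replication, and no feature table is provided.

Two promoters are listed upstream of the insert, CMV and SP6. The CMV promoter drives strong constitutive transcription by RNA polymerase II when the DNA is introduced into vertebrate cells. The SP6 phage promoter allows the same insert to be transcribed in vitro to produce synthetic mRNA. This dual arrangement lets a single clone serve either for direct transfection or as a template for RNA intended for embryo injection. No epitope tags, fluorescent reporters or eukaryotic selection markers are recorded, so the insert appears to be expressed as untagged protein, although the record does not say so explicitly.

The associated publication is a survey of the effects of human chromosome 21 gene expression on early zebrafish (Danio rerio) development. This indicates that the construct belongs to a set of chromosome 21 clones used to overexpress individual human genes in zebrafish embryos and examine the resulting developmental effects.
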