Addgene plasmid #53815: DSCR6_pCSdest
Depositing lab: Roger Reeves. Depositing organization: Johns Hopkins University and School of Medicine. Publication: Survey of Human Chromosome 21 Gene Expression Effects on Early Development in Danio rerio. Edie S, Zaghloul NA, Leitch CC, Klinedinst DK, Lebron J, Thole JF, McCallion AS, Katsanis N, Reeves RH. G3 (Bethesda). 2018 Jul 2;8(7):2215-2223. doi: 10.1534/g3.118.200144. PubMed 29760202.
Backbone
  Vector backbone: pCSDest
  Backbone manufacturer: Lawson Lab (Addgene Plasmid 22423)
  Backbone size w/o insert (bp): 4095
  Vector type: Mammalian Expression
Growth in bacteria
  Bacterial resistance: Ampicillin, 100 μg/mL
  Growth temperature: 37°C
  Growth strain: Top10
  Copy number: High Copy
Gene/Insert
  Gene/Insert name: RIPPLY3 (alt name: DSCR6)
  Species: H. sapiens (human)
  Insert size (bp): 573
  Entrez Gene: DSCR6 (a.k.a. RIPPLY3)
  Promoter: SP6 and CMV
  Cloning method: Gateway Cloning
  Sequencing primers: 5′ CMV-F; 3′ EBV-Rev
Terms and licenses: Academic/Nonprofit Terms; Industry Terms
Depositor comments: NM_018962
How to cite: DSCR6_pCSdest was a gift from Roger Reeves (Addgene plasmid # 53815 ; http://n2t.net/addgene:53815 ; RRID:Addgene_53815)
